>Addgene plasmid #206518 | HA Display H3_A/Hong Kong/1/1968 Part 4-DO | addgene full sequence | sequence record 408109 | Addgene NGS Result
AGATCAGTTGGGTGCACGAGTGGGTTACATCGAACTGGATCTCAACAGCGGTAAGATCCTTGAGAGTTTT
CGCCCCGAAGAACGTTTTCCAATGATGAGCACTTTTAAAGTTCTGCTATGTGGCGCGGTATTATCCCGTA
TTGACGCCGGGCAAGAGCAACTCGGTCGCCGCATACACTATTCTCAGAATGACTTGGTTGAGTACTCACC
AGTCACAGAAAAGCATCTTACGGATGGCATGACAGTAAGAGAATTATGCAGTGCTGCCATAACCATGAGT
GATAACACTGCGGCCAACTTACTTCTGACAACGATCGGAGGACCGAAGGAGCTAACCGCTTTTTTGCACA
ACATGGGGGATCATGTAACTCACCTTGATCGTTGGGAACCGGAGCTGAATGAAGCCATACCAAACGACGA
GCGTGACACCACGATGCCTGTAGCAATGGCAACAACGTTGCGCAAACTATTAACTGGCGAACTACTTACT
CTAGCTTCCCGGCAACAATTAATAGACTGGATGGAGGCGGATAAAGTTGCAGGACCACTTCTGCGCTCGG
CCCTTCCGGCTGGCTGGTTTATTGCTGATAAATCTGGAGCCGGTGAGCGTGGGTCTCGCGGTATCATTGC
AGCACTGGGGCCAGATGGTAAGCCCTCCCGTATCGTAGTTATCTACACGACGGGGAGTCAGGCAACTATG
GATGAACGAAATAGACAGATCGCTGAGATAGGTGCCTCACTGATTAAGCATTGGTAACTGTCAGACCAAG
TTTACTCATATATACTTTAGATTGATTTAAAACTTCATTTTTAATTTAAAAGGATCTAGGTGAAGATCCT
TTTTGATAATCTCATGACCAAAATCCCTTAACGTGAGTTTTCGTTCCACTGAGCGTCAGACCCCGTAGAA
AAGATCAAAGGATCTTCTTGAGATCCTTTTTTTCTGCGCGTAATCTGCTGCTTGCAAACAAAAAAACCAC
CGCTACCAGCGGTGGTTTGTTTGCCGGATCAAGAGCTACCAACTCTTTTTCCGAAGGTAACTGGCTTCAG
CAGAGCGCAGATACCAAATACTGTTCTTCTAGTGTAGCCGTAGTTAGGCCACCACTTCAAGAACTCTGTA
GCACCGCCTACATACCTCGCTCTGCTAATCCTGTTACCAGTGGCTGCTGCCAGTGGCGATAAGTCGTGTC
TTACCGGGTTGGACTCAAGACGATAGTTACCGGATAAGGCGCAGCGGTCGGGCTGAACGGGGGGTTCGTG
CACACAGCCCAGCTTGGAGCGAACGACCTACACCGAACTGAGATACCTACAGCGTGAGCTATGAGAAAGC
GCCACGCTTCCCGAAGGGAGAAAGGCGGACAGGTATCCGGTAAGCGGCAGGGTCGGAACAGGAGAGCGCA
CGAGGGAGCTTCCAGGGGGAAACGCCTGGTATCTTTATAGTCCTGTCGGGTTTCGCCACCTCCGACTTGA
GCGTCGATTTTTGTGATGCTCGTCAGGGGGGCGGAGCCTATGGAAAAACGCCAGCAACGCGGCCTTTTTA
CGGTTCCTGGCCTTTTGCTGGCCTTTTGCTCACATGTTCTTTCCTGCGTTATCCCCTGATTCTGTGGATA
ACCGTATTACCGCCTTTGAGTGAGCTGATACCGCTCGCCGCAGCCGAACGACCGAGCGCAGCGAGTCAGT
GAGCGAGGAAGCGGAAGAGCGCCCAATACGCAAACCGCCTCTCCCCGCGCGTTGGCCGATTCATTAATGC
AGCTGGCACGACAGGTTTCCCGACTGGAAAGCGGGCAGTGAGCGCAACGCAATTAATGTGAGTTAGCTCA
CTCATTAGGCACCCCAGGCTTTACACTTTATGCTTCCGGCTCGTATGTTGTGTGGAATTGTGAGCGGATA
ACAATTTCACACAGGAAACAGCTATGACCATGATTACGCCAAGCTCTAGCTAGAGGTCGACGGTATACAG
ACATGATAAGATACATTGATGAGTTTGGACAAACCACAACTAGAATGCAGTGAAAAAAATGCTTTATTTG
TGAAATTTGTGATGCTATTGCTTTATTTGTAACCATTATAAGCTGCAATAAACAAGTTGGGGTGGGCGAA
GAACTCCAGCATGAGATCCCCGCGCTGGAGGATCATCCAGCCGGCGTCCCGGAAAACGATTCCGAAGCCC
AACCTTTCATAGAAGGCGGCGGTGGAATCGAAATCTCGTAGTACGTGCTATTCCTTTGCCCTCGGACGAG
TGCTGGGGCGTCGGTTTCCACTATCGGCGAGTACTTCTACACAGCCATCGGTCCAGACGGCCGCGCTTCT
GCGGGCGATTTGTGTACGCCCGACAGTCCCGGCTCCGGATCGGACGATTGCGTCGCATCGACCCTGCGCC
CAAGCTGCATCATCGAAATTGCCGTCAACCAAGCTCTGATAGAGTTGGTCAAGACCAATGCGGAGCATAT
ACGCCCGGAGCCGCGGCGATCCTGCAAGCTCCGGATGCCTCCGCTCGAAGTAGCGCGTCTGCTGCTCCAT
ACAAGCCAACCACGGCCTCCAGAAGAAGATGTTGGCGACCTCGTATTGGGAATCCCCGAACATCGCCTCG
CTCCAGTCAATGACCGCTGTTATGCGGCCATTGTCCGTCAGGACATTGTTGGAGCCGAAATCCGCGTGCA
CGAGGTGCCGGACTTCGGGGCAGTCCTCGGCCCAAAGCATCAGCTCATCGAGAGCCTGCGCGACGGACGC
ACTGACGGTGTCGTCCATCACAGTTTGCCAGTGATACACATGGGGATCAGCAATCGCGCATATGAAATCA
CGCCATGTAGTGTATTGACCGATTCCTTGCGGTCCGAATGGGCCGAACCCGCTCGTCTGGCTAAGATCGG
CCGCAGCGATCGCATCCATGGCCTCCGCGACCGGCTGCAGAACAGCGGGCAGTTCGGTTTCAGGCAGGTC
TTGCAACGTGACACCCTGTGCACGGCGGGAGATGCAATAGGTCAGGCTCTCGCTGAATTCCCCAATGTCA
AGCACTTCCGGAATCGGGAGCGCGGCCGATGCAAAGTGCCGATAAACATAACGATCTTTGTAGAAACCAT
CGGCGCAGCTATTTACCCGCAGGACATATCCACGCCCTCCTACATCGAAGCTGAAAGCACGAGATTCTTC
GCCCTCCGAGAGCTGCATCAGGTCGGAGACGCTGTCGAACTTTTCGATCAGAAACTTCTCGACAGACGTC
GCGGTGAGTTCAGGCTTTTTGGCCAAGGAAGTTCCTATACTTTCTAGAGAATAGGAACTTCGGAATAGGA
ACTTCTAGGTACGTGAACCATCACCCT
[91 nt withheld, positions 3318-3408]
G
[124 nt withheld, positions 3410-3533]
GGGGATACCCCCTAGAGCCCCAGCTGGTTCTTTCCGCCTCAGAAGCCATAGAGCCCACCGCATCCCCAGC
ATGCCTGCTATTGTCTTCCCAATCCTCCCCCTTGCTGTCCTGCCCCACCCCACCCCCCAGAATAGAATGA
CACCTACTCAGACAATGCGATGCAATTTCCTCATTTTATTAGGAAAGGACAGTGGGAGTGGCACCTTCCA
GGGTCAAGGAAGGCACGGGGGAGGGGCAAACAACAGATGGCTGGCAACTAGAAGGCACAGTCGAGGCTGA
TCAGCGGGTTTAAACGGGCCCTCTAGACTCGAGCGGCCGTTAACGTGGCTTCTTCTGCCAAAGCATGATG
AGGATGATAAGGGAGATGATGGTGAGCACCACCAGGGCCAGGATGGCTGAGATCACCACCACCTTAAAGG
GCAAGGAGTGTGGCACCACGATGACCTCCTGCGTGTCCTGGCCCACAGCAGCTGAGCCGCCAGATCCGCC
CCCTCCACTACCGCCGCCGCCTGGGCCCTGGAACAGCACCTCCAGGGATCCCTTCTCGAACTGGGGGTGG
GACCAGGCGCTCTTGTCATCGTCATCCTTGTAATCGATGTCATGATCTTTATAATCACCGTCATGGTCTT
TGTAGTCGGATCTGCCCAGGGTGGCAGGTGTCAAAAAGAGGTGTGCTATGAAGCAGCGTATTACAGTGAC
AGTTGACAGCGACAGCTATCAGTTGCTCAAGGCATATATGATGTCAATATCTCCGGTCTGGTAAGCACAA
CCATGCAGAATGAAGCCCGTCGTCTGCGTGCCGAACGCTGGAAAGCGGAAAATCAGGAAGGGATGGCTGA
GGTCGCCCGGTTTATTGAAATGAACGGCTCTTTTGCTGACGAGAACAGGGGCTGGTGAAATGCAGTTTAA
GGTTTACACCTATAAAAGAGAGAGCCGTTATCGTCTGTTTGTGGATGTACAGAGTGATATTATTGACACG
CCCGGGCGACGGATGGTGATCCCCCTGGCCAGTGCACGTCTGCTGTCAGATAAAGTCTCCCGTGAACTTT
ACCCGGTGGTGCATATCGGGGATGAAAGCTGGCGCATGATGACCACCGATATGGCCAGTGTGCCGGTCTC
CGTTATCGGGGAAGAAGTGGCTGATCTCAGCCACCGCGAAAATGACATCAAAAACGCCATTAACCTGATG
TTCTGGGGAATATAAATGTCAGGCTCCCTTATACACAGCCAGTCTGCAGGTCGATACAGTAGAAATTACA
GAAACTTTATCACGTTTAGTAAGTATAGAGGCTGAAAATCCAGATGAAGCCGAACGACTTGTAAGAGAAA
AGTATAAGAGTTGTGAAATTGTTCTTGATGCAGATGATTTTCAGGACTATGACACTAGCGTATATGAATA
GGTAGATGTTTTTATTTTGTCACACAAAAAAGAGGCTCGCACCTCTTTTTCTTATTTCTTTTTATGATTT
AATACGGCATTGAGGACAATAGCGAGTAGGCTGGATACGACGATTCCGTTTGAGAAGAACATTTGGAAGG
CTGTCGGTCGACTCCACCTGCCACCGTTGTAGCTCCACAGGTCGATCTTGGTGTCCTCCACGTACTTCTC
CAGGTCCTGGATCCGGCCCTCCACCTCGCTGAACTCCTTCTCGATCTGGTGGAACTTCTCGTTGGTCTTC
TCGATCACCCGGTTCAGCTTGCCGTTGATCTGGTCGATGCCGGCCTGGGTGCTCTTCAGGTCGGCGGCCT
GGCCGGTGCCCTCGCTGTTCTGGTGCCGGAAGCCGTACCAGCCGTCGATCATGCCCTCCCAGCCGTTCTC
GATGAAGCCGGCGATGGCGCCGAACAGGCCCCGGGTCTGCTTCTCGGGCACGTTCCGCATGCCGGTGGCC
AGCTTCAGGGTGTTCTGCTTCACGTACTTGGGGCAGGCGCCGTAGGTGATCTTGTTCACGTTCTGGAAGG
GCTTGTCGTTGGGGATGCTGCCGTTGGGGGTGATGCACTCGCTGATACATGTATCGATGGGGGCGTCGCT
CCGCATGATGCTGCTCTTGCCGGTCCGCATCTTGAAGTAGCCCCGGGGGGCGATCAGGTTGCCGTTGCTG
TTGATCACCAGCACGTCGCCGGGCTTCACGATGGTCCAGTAGATGCTGATCCGGCTGCTCAGGCCCCGCA
CCCAGGGCCGGCTGCCGATGTTGGGGATGATGGTCTGCTGGCTCCGCCGGGTGCTCACGGTCACCCGGCC
GCTGGCCTGCACGTACAGGCTGGTCTGCTCCTGGTTGGTGCTGGGGTGGTGCACGCCCCAGATGTACAGC
TTGTCGAAGTTGTCGTTGTTGGGCATGGTCACGTTCAGCACGGGGTAGGTGCTGCCGCTCTTGGTCAGCC
AGTTCAGCCGGCTGAAGAAGCCGCTGCCGGGGCCCCGCTTGCAGGCGTTGCTGCCGCCGTTCTGGGTCAC
GCCGGTCCAGGTGAAGCCCTCGGTGATGAACTCCAGGGTGCCGCTGCTGGCCACCAGGCTCCGCAGGCTG
GCGTAGTCGGGCACGTCGTAGGGGTAGCAGTTGCTGAAGGCCTTGCTCCGCTCCACGAACAGGTCCCAGG
TCTCGTTCTGGAACACGTCGCAGTGGGGGTCGCCCAGCAGGGCGTCGATCAGGGTGCAGTCGATGCCGTC
CAGGATCCGGTGGGGGTTGTTGCAGATCTTGCCGGTGCTGCTGCTCTGCACCAGCTCGGTGGCGTTGGTC
ACCTCGATCTGGTCGTCGGTGATGGTCTTCACCAGGGTGCCGTTGGGCACGGCGTGGTGGCCCAGGCACA
GGGTGGCGGTGCTGTTGTCGTTGCCGGGCAGGTCCTGGCCCAGGGCCAGGCAGAAGATGTAGCTCAGGGC
GATGATGGTCTTCATGTCACCAGTGGAACCTGGAACCCAGAGCAGCAGTACCCATAGCAGGAGTGTGTCT
GTCTCCATCCCGGGTCGACTCTAGAGGTACCACGCGTGAATTCTCGAGGCTAGCCTATAGTGAGTCGTAT
TAAGTACTCTAGCCTTAAGAGCTGTAATTGAACTGGGAGTGGACACCTGTGGAGAGAAAGGCAAAGTGGA
TGTCAGTAAGACCAATAGGTGCCTATCAGAAACGCAAGAGTCTTCTCTGTCTCGACAAGCCCAGTTTCTA
TTGGTCTCCTTAAACCTGTCTTGTAACCTTGATACTTACCTGCCCAGTGCCTCACGACCAACTTCTGCAG
CTTAAGTTTAAACGCTAGAGTCCGGAGGCTGGATCGGTCCCGGTGTCTTCTATGGAGGTCAAAACAGCGT
GGATGGCGTCTCCAGGCGATCTGACGGTTCACTAAACGAGCTCGTCGACGATCTCTATCACTGATAGGGA
GATCTCTATCACTGATAGGGAGAGCTCTGCTTATATAGACCTCCCACCGTACACGCCTACCGCCCATTTG
CGTCAATGGGGCGGAGTTGTTACGACATTTTGGAAAGTCCCGTTGATTTTGGTGCCAAAACAAACTCCCA
TTGACGTCAATGGGGTGGAGACTTGGAAATCCCCGTGAGTCAAACCGCTATCCACGCCCATTGATGTACT
GCCAAAACCGCATCACCATGGTAATAGCGATGACTAATACGTAGATGTACTGCCAAGTAGGAAAGTCCCA
TAAGGTCATGTACTGGGCATAATGCCAGGCGGGCCATTTACCGTCATTGACGTCAATAGGGGGCGTACTT
GGCATATGATACACTTGATGTACTGCCAAGTGGGCAGTTTACCGTAAATACTCCACCCATTGACGTCAAT
GGAAAGTCCCTATTGGCGTTACTATGGGAACATACGTCATTATTGACGTCAATGGGCGGGGGTCGTTGGG
CGGTCAGCCAGGCGGGCCATTTACCGTAAGTTATGTAACGCGGAACTCCATATATGGGCTATGAACTAAT
GACCCCGTAATTGATTACTATTAATAACTAGTCAATAATCAATGTCAACGCGTATATCTGGCCCGTACAT
CGCGAAGCAGCGCAAAACGCCTAACCCTAAGCAGATTCTTCATGCAATTGTCGGTCAAGCCTTGCCTTGT
TGTAGCTTAAATTTTGCTCGCGCACTACTCAGCGACCTCCAACACACAAGCAGGGAGCAGATACTGGCTT
AACTATGCGGCATCAGAGCAGATTGTACTGAGAGTGCACCATAGGGGATCGGGAGATCTCCCGATCCGTC
GACGTCAGGTGGCACTTTTCGGGGAAATGTGTGCGGAACCCCTATTTGTTTATTTTTCTAAATACATTCA
AATATGTATCCGCTCATGAGACAATAACCCTGATAAATGCTTCAATAATATTGAAAAAGGAAGAGTATGA
GTATTCAACATTTCCGTGTCGCCCTTATTCCCTTTTTTGCGGCATTTTGCCTTCCTGTTTTTGCTCACCC
AGAAACGCTGGTGAAAGTAAAAGATGCTGA
Features (pLannotate 1.2.2; 29 found; start..end, strand, type, name):
    928..1516    +  rep_origin     ori: high-copy-number ColE1/pMB1/pBR322/pUC origin of replication
   1699..1791    +  CDS            lacI (fragment): lac repressor; lacI; The lac repressor binds to the lac operator to inhibit transcription in E. coli. This inhibition can be relieved by adding lactose or isopropyl-β-D-thiogalactopyranoside (IPTG).
   1804..1825    +  protein_bind   CAP binding site: CAP binding activates transcription in the presence of cAMP. E. coli catabolite activator protein
   1840..1870    +  promoter       lac promoter: promoter for the E. coli lac operon
   1878..1894    +  protein_bind   lac operator: The lac repressor binds to the lac operator to inhibit transcription in E. coli. This inhibition can be relieved by adding lactose or isopropyl-β-D-thiogalactopyranoside (IPTG). lac repressor encoded by lacI
   1967..2088    -  polyA_signal   SV40 poly(A) signal: SV40 polyadenylation signal
   2083..2208    -  CDS            ble (fragment): BLE_KLEPN - Experimental evidence at protein level: Swiss-Prot protein existence level 1. Binding protein with a strong affinity to the bleomycin family of antibiotics. Binds to CL990; an antimitotic-antibiotic compound. From Klebsiella pneumoniae.
   2218..3240    -  CDS            HygR: aminoglycoside phosphotransferase from E. coli; aph(4)-Ia; confers resistance to hygromycin
   3248..3295    -  protein_bind   FRT: FLP-mediated recombination occurs in the 8-bp core sequence TCTAGAAA (Turan and Bode, 2011). FLP recombinase from the Saccharomyces cerevisiae 2μ plasmid
   3300..3533    -  rep_origin     f1 ori (fragment) (sequence partly withheld): f1 bacteriophage origin of replication; arrow indicates direction of (+) strand synthesis
   3554..3575    -  promoter       SV40 promoter (fragment): SV40 enhancer and early promoter
   3579..3803    -  polyA_signal   bGH poly(A) signal: bovine growth hormone polyadenylation signal
   3856..4002    -  CDS            PDGFRβ TM domain: transmembrane domain from platelet derived growth factor receptor beta
   4105..4170    -  CDS            3xFLAG: three tandem FLAG® epitope tags, followed by an enterokinase cleavage site
   4270..4428    +  CDS            ccdA (fragment): CCDA_ECO57 - Also known as H, letA. Experimental evidence at protein level: Swiss-Prot protein existence level 1. Antitoxin component of a type II toxin-antitoxin (TA) system which inhibits the post-segregational killing (PSK) of plasmid-free cells, also referred to as a plasmid addiction system. Binds to and blocks the activity of CcdB; will also remove bound CcdB protein from the CcdB-GyrA complex by forming a CcdA-CcdB complex, a process termed rejuvenation. Functions as a transcriptional corepressor for the ccdAB operon, repression also requires CcdB (By similarity). From Escherichia coli
   4433..4735    +  CDS            ccdB: CCDB_ECOLI - Also known as G, letB, letD. Experimental evidence at protein level: Swiss-Prot protein existence level 1. Toxic component of a type II toxin-antitoxin (TA) system, functioning in plasmid maintainence. Responsible for the post- segregational killing (PSK) of plasmid-free cells, also referred to as a plasmid addiction system. Half-life of over 2 hours. Cell killing by CcdB is accompanied by filamentation, defects in chromosome and plasmid segregation, defects in cell division, formation of anucleate cells, decreased DNA synthesis and plasmid loss. Interferes with the activity of DN
   4779..4931    +  CDS            dpnD (fragment): DPND_STRPN - Protein predicted: Swiss-Prot protein existence level 4. From Streptococcus pneumoniae serotype 4 (strain ATCC BAA-334 / TIGR4).
   5099..6418    -  CDS            HA (fragment): HEMA_I68A4 - Experimental evidence at protein level: Swiss-Prot protein existence level 1. Binds to sialic acid-containing receptors on the cell surface, bringing about the attachment of the virus particle to the cell. This attachment induces virion internalization either through clathrin-dependent endocytosis or through clathrin- and caveolin- independent pathway. Plays a major role in the determination of host range restriction and virulence. Class I viral fusion protein. Responsible for penetration of the virus into the cell cytoplasm by mediating the fusion of the membrane of the endocytos
   6419..6481    -  sig_peptide    Igκ leader: leader sequence from mouse immunoglobulin κ light chain
   6527..6545    -  promoter       T7 promoter: promoter for bacteriophage T7 RNA polymerase
   6590..6722    -  intron         chimeric intron: chimera between introns from human β-globin and immunoglobulin heavy chain genes
   6833..6866    -  promoter       TRE3GV promoter (fragment): 3rd-generation Tet-responsive promoter that can be activated by binding of Tet-On® 3G, optimized for retroviral and lentiviral vectors
   6874..6893    -  promoter       PLtetO-1 promoter (fragment): modified phage lambda PL promoter with tet operator sites (Lutz and Bujard, 1997)
   6895..6914    -  promoter       PLtetO-1 promoter (fragment): modified phage lambda PL promoter with tet operator sites (Lutz and Bujard, 1997)
   6916..7119    -  promoter       CMV promoter: human cytomegalovirus (CMV) immediate early promoter
   7120..7499    -  enhancer       CMV enhancer: human cytomegalovirus immediate early enhancer
   7654..7706    +  misc_feature   bom (fragment): basis of mobility region from pBR322
   7778..7869    +  promoter       AmpR promoter: bla
   7870..757     +  CDS            AmpR (across the origin): β-lactamase; bla; confers resistance to ampicillin, carbenicillin, and related antibiotics
