[The description below was written by a language model from this plasmid's Addgene catalogue record and pLannotate feature annotations shown in this document.]
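Description:
HA Display H3_A/Hong Kong/1/1968 Part 4-DO is a mammalian expression plasmid of 7,973 bp built on the pcDNA5/FRT/TO/intron backbone. It serves as an "empty" dropout acceptor for the fourth segment of an influenza H3 hemagglutinin surface-display construct. It is maintained in E. coli at high copy through a ColE1/pUC-type origin and selected with ampicillin via the bla gene. The backbone also carries an FRT site directly upstream of a promoterless hygromycin resistance gene with an SV40 polyadenylation signal. This is the standard arrangement for FLP-mediated integration at a genomic FRT landing site, which activates hygromycin resistance, although the record does not specify a host cell line.

The expression cassette is driven by the CMV enhancer and promoter, followed by short tet operator-like matches consistent with the tetracycline-regulatable "TO" design of this backbone, and then a chimeric intron. Downstream lie a mouse Igκ leader for secretory targeting and a large fragment of the A/Hong Kong/1/1968 H3 hemagglutinin coding sequence. The remaining HA portion, part 4, is replaced by a stuffer in the opposite orientation that contains ccdB with a partial ccdA. After it come the 3xFLAG tag and a PDGFRβ transmembrane domain that anchors the protein at the cell surface, ending in a bGH polyadenylation signal. The catalogue also lists a Strep-Tag II and an HRV 3C cleavage site, which the feature table does not annotate.

The toxic ccdB gene provides counterselection, so that only plasmids in which the stuffer has been swapped for a part 4 fragment survive in standard strains. The record lists Gibson assembly as the cloning method. This suits insertion of variant HA segments for display on mammalian cells, though the record does not state the downstream application.
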