Addgene plasmid #206518: HA Display H3_A/Hong Kong/1/1968 Part 4-DO
Purpose: (Empty Backbone) CcdB Dropout vector for part 4 of Hemagglutinin surface expression in mammalian cells
Depositing lab: IIya Finkelstein. Depositing organization: University of Texas at Austin.
Backbone
  Vector backbone: pcDNA5/FRT/TO/intron
  Backbone size (bp): 7973
  Vector type: Mammalian Expression
  Promoter: CMV
  Tag / fusion protein: 3X-FLAG; Strep-Tag II; HRV 3C cut site; PDGFR-B TM (C terminal on backbone)
Growth in bacteria
  Bacterial resistance: Ampicillin, 100 μg/mL
  Growth temperature: 37°C
  Growth strain: DH5alpha
  Copy number: High Copy
Gene/Insert
  Cloning method: Gibson Cloning
Terms and licenses: Academic/Nonprofit Terms; Industry Terms: Not Available to Industry
How to cite: HA Display H3_A/Hong Kong/1/1968 Part 4-DO was a gift from IIya Finkelstein (Addgene plasmid # 206518 ; http://n2t.net/addgene:206518 ; RRID:Addgene_206518)
